>Addgene plasmid #142354 | TFORF2674 | addgene full sequence | sequence record 397163 | Addgene NGS Result
TTAATGTAGTCTTATGCAATACTCTTGTAGTCTTGCAACATGGTAACGATGAGTTAGCAACATGCCTTAC
AAGGAGAGAAAAAGCACCGTGCATGCCGATTGGTGGAAGTAAGGTGGTACGATCGTGCCTTATTAGGAAG
GCAACAGACGGGTCTGACATGGATTGGACGAACCACTGAATTGCCGCATTGCAGAGATATTGTATTTAAG
TGCCTAGCTCGATACATAAACGGGTCTCTCTGGTTAGACCAGATCTGAGCCTGGGAGCTCTCTGGCTAAC
TAGGGAACCCACTGCTTAAGCCTCAATAAAGCTTGCCTTGAGTGCTTCAAGTAGTGTGTGCCCGTCTGTT
GTGTGACTCTGGTAACTAGAGATCCCTCAGACCCTTTTAGTCAGTGTGGAAAATCTCTAGCAGTGGCGCC
CGAACAGGGACTTGAAAGCGAAAGGGAAACCAGAGGAGCTCTCTCGACGCAGGACTCGGCTTGCTGAAGC
GCGCACGGCAAGAGGCGAGGGGCGGCGACTGGTGAGTACGCCAAAAATTTTGACTAGCGGAGGCTAGAAG
GAGAGAGATGGGTGCGAGAGCGTCAGTATTAAGCGGGGGAGAATTAGATCGCGATGGGAAAAAATTCGGT
TAAGGCCAGGGGGAAAGAAAAAATATAAATTAAAACATATAGTATGGGCAAGCAGGGAGCTAGAACGATT
CGCAGTTAATCCTGGCCTGTTAGAAACATCAGAAGGCTGTAGACAAATACTGGGACAGCTACAACCATCC
CTTCAGACAGGATCAGAAGAACTTAGATCATTATATAATACAGTAGCAACCCTCTATTGTGTGCATCAAA
GGATAGAGATAAAAGACACCAAGGAAGCTTTAGACAAGATAGAGGAAGAGCAAAACAAAAGTAAGACCAC
CGCACAGCAAGCGGCCGCTGATCTTCAGACCTGGAGGAGGAGATATGAGGGACAATTGGAGAAGTGAATT
ATATAAATATAAAGTAGTAAAAATTGAACCATTAGGAGTAGCACCCACCAAGGCAAAGAGAAGAGTGGTG
CAGAGAGAAAAAAGAGCAGTGGGAATAGGAGCTTTGTTCCTTGGGTTCTTGGGAGCAGCAGGAAGCACTA
TGGGCGCAGCGTCAATGACGCTGACGGTACAGGCCAGACAATTATTGTCTGGTATAGTGCAGCAGCAGAA
CAATTTGCTGAGGGCTATTGAGGCGCAACAGCATCTGTTGCAACTCACAGTCTGGGGCATCAAGCAGCTC
CAGGCAAGAATCCTGGCTGTGGAAAGATACCTAAAGGATCAACAGCTCCTGGGGATTTGGGGTTGCTCTG
GAAAACTCATTTGCACCACTGCTGTGCCTTGGAATGCTAGTTGGAGTAATAAATCTCTGGAACAGATTTG
GAATCACACGACCTGGATGGAGTGGGACAGAGAAATTAACAATTACACAAGCTTAATACACTCCTTAATT
GAAGAATCGCAAAACCAGCAAGAAAAGAATGAACAAGAATTATTGGAATTAGATAAATGGGCAAGTTTGT
GGAATTGGTTTAACATAACAAATTGGCTGTGGTATATAAAATTATTCATAATGATAGTAGGAGGCTTGGT
AGGTTTAAGAATAGTTTTTGCTGTACTTTCTATAGTGAATAGAGTTAGGCAGGGATATTCACCATTATCG
TTTCAGACCCACCTCCCAACCCCGAGGGGACCCATGCATTGCATCTCAATTAGTCAGCAACCAGGTGTGG
AAAGTCCCCAGGCTCCCCAGCAGGCAGAAGTATGCAAAGCATGCGTCTCAATTAGTCAGCAACCATAGTC
CCGCCCCTAACTCCGCCCATCCCGCCCCTAACTCCGCCCAGTTCCGCCCATTCTCCGCCCCATGGCTGAC
TAATTTTTTTTATTTATGCAGAGGCCGAGGCCGCCTCGGCCTCTGAGCTATTCCAGAAGTAGTGAGGAGG
CTTTTTTGGAGGCCTAGGCTTTTGCAAAAAGCTTTCTAGAGGTACCACCGGAGCTTACCATGACCGAGTA
CAAGCCCACGGTGCGCCTCGCCACCCGCGACGACGTCCCCAGGGCCGTACGCACCCTCGCCGCCGCGTTC
GCCGACTACCCCGCCACGCGCCACACCGTCGATCCGGACCGCCACATCGAGCGGGTCACCGAGCTGCAAG
AACTCTTCCTCACGCGCGTCGGGCTCGACATCGGCAAGGTGTGGGTCGCGGACGACGGCGCCGCCGTGGC
GGTCTGGACCACGCCGGAGAGCGTCGAAGCGGGGGCGGTGTTCGCCGAGATCGGCCCGCGCATGGCCGAG
TTGAGCGGTTCCCGGCTGGCCGCGCAGCAACAGATGGAAGGCCTCCTGGCGCCGCACCGGCCCAAGGAGC
CCGCGTGGTTCCTGGCCACCGTCGGCGTCTCGCCCGACCACCAGGGCAAGGGTCTGGGCAGCGCCGTCGT
GCTCCCCGGAGTGGAGGCGGCCGAGCGCGCCGGGGTGCCCGCCTTCCTGGAGACCTCCGCGCCCCGCAAC
CTCCCCTTCTACGAGCGGCTCGGCTTCACCGTCACCGCCGACGTCGAGGTGCCCGAAGGACCGCGCACCT
GGTGCATGACCCGCAAGCCCGGTGCCAGTTAACGAATTCTAGATCTTGAGACAAATGGCAGTATTCATCC
ACAATTTTAAAAGAAAAGGGGGGATTGGGGGGTACAGTGCAGGGGAAAGAATAGTAGACATAATAGCAAC
AGACATACAAACTAAAGAATTACAAAAACAAATTACAAAAATTCAAAATTTTCGGGTTTATTACAGGGAC
AGCAGAGATCCACTTTGGCGCCGGCTCGAGGCCTGCAGGTGCAAAGATGGATAAAGTTTTAAACAGAGAG
GAATCTTTGCAGCTAATGGACCTTCTAGGTCTTGAAAGGAGTGGGAATTGGCTCCGGTGCCCGTCAGTGG
GCAGAGCGCACATCGCCCACAGTCCCCGAGAAGTTGGGGGGAGGGGTCGGCAATTGAACCGGTGCCTAGA
GAAGGTGGCGCGGGGTAAACTGGGAAAGTGATGTCGTGTACTGGCTCCGCCTTTTTCCCGAGGGTGGGGG
AGAACCGTATATAAGTGCAGTAGTCGCCGTGAACGTTCTTTTTCGCAACGGGTTTGCCGCCAGAACACAG
GTAAGTGCCGTGTGTGGTTCCCGCGGGCCTGGCCTCTTTACGGGTTATGGCCCTTGCGTGCCTTGAATTA
CTTCCACCTGGCTGCAGTACGTGATTCTTGATCCCGAGCTTCGGGTTGGAAGTGGGTGGGAGAGTTCGAG
GCCTTGCGCTTAAGGAGCCCCTTCGCCTCGTGCTTGAGTTGAGGCCTGGCCTGGGCGCTGGGGCCGCCGC
GTGCGAATCTGGTGGCACCTTCGCGCCTGTCTCGCTGCTTTCGATAAGTCTCTAGCCATTTAAAATTTTT
GATGACCTGCTGCGACGCTTTTTTTCTGGCAAGATAGTCTTGTAAATGCGGGCCAAGATCTGCACACTGG
TATTTCGGTTTTTGGGGCCGCGGGCGGCGACGGGGCCCGTGCGTCCCAGCGCACATGTTCGGCGAGGCGG
GGCCTGCGAGCGCGGCCACCGAGAATCGGACGGGGGTAGTCTCAAGCTGGCCGGCCTGCTCTGGTGCCTG
GCCTCGCGCCGCCGTGTATCGCCCCGCCCTGGGCGGCAAGGCTGGCCCGGTCGGCACCAGTTGCGTGAGC
GGAAAGATGGCCGCTTCCCGGCCCTGCTGCAGGGAGCTCAAAATGGAGGACGCGGCGCTCGGGAGAGCGG
GCGGGTGAGTCACCCACACAAAGGAAAAGGGCCTTTCCGTCCTCAGCCGTCGCTTCATGTGACTCCACGG
AGTACCGGGCGCCGTCCAGGCACCTCGATTAGTTCTCGAGCTTTTGGAGTACGTCGTCTTTAGGTTGGGG
GGAGGGGTTTTATGCGATGGAGTTTCCCCACACTGAGTGGGTGGAGACTGAAGTTAGGCCAGCTTGGCAC
TTGATGTAATTCTCCTTGGAATTTGCCCTTTTTGAGTTTGGATCTTGGTTCATTCTCAAGCCTCAGACAG
TGGTTCAAAGTTTTTTTCTTCCATTTCAGGTGTCGTGAGGCTAGCACCGCCACCATGCGGCAACCGTATC
TCAGTTCTCGCGAGGTTTCGTCTTCCCGGAAGCGTTGGAGGACATTCCCTGTTGACTGCGTCGCGATGTG
TGGCGACTGTGTGGAGAAGGAATATCCCAACCGGGGTAATACCTGCCTGGAGAATGGATCTTTCTTACTG
AACTTTACAGGCTGTGCAGTGTGCAGTAAGCGGGATTTTATGCTGATCACAAACAAATCCTTGAAAGAAG
AAGATGGAGAAGAAATAGTTACCTATGATCGAGTATACCATGCTGTGTCTGTTATGCGGCAAAGCCGAAG
ATACTATCAGTATTCTCCCTAGTAATGAACTAGTCCGTAACTTGAAAGTATTTCGATTTCTTGGCTTTAT
ATATCTTGTGGAAAGGACGACCCTCGGTACGCAACGTATTCCCGACGCGTTAAGTCGACAATCAACCTCT
GGATTACAAAATTTGTGAAAGATTGACTGGTATTCTTAACTATGTTGCTCCTTTTACGCTATGTGGATAC
GCTGCTTTAATGCCTTTGTATCATGCTATTGCTTCCCGTATGGCTTTCATTTTCTCCTCCTTGTATAAAT
CCTGGTTGCTGTCTCTTTATGAGGAGTTGTGGCCCGTTGTCAGGCAACGTGGCGTGGTGTGCACTGTGTT
TGCTGACGCAACCCCCACTGGTTGGGGCATTGCCACCACCTGTCAGCTCCTTTCCGGGACTTTCGCTTTC
CCCCTCCCTATTGCCACGGCGGAACTCATCGCCGCCTGCCTTGCCCGCTGCTGGACAGGGGCTCGGCTGT
TGGGCACTGACAATTCCGTGGTGTTGTCGGGGAAATCATCGTCCTTTCCTTGGCTGCTCGCCTGTGTTGC
CACCTGGATTCTGCGCGGGACGTCCTTCTGCTACGTCCCTTCGGCCCTCAATCCAGCGGACCTTCCTTCC
CGCGGCCTGCTGCCGGCTCTGCGGCCTCTTCCGCGTCTTCGCCTTCGCCCTCAGACGAGTCGGATCTCCC
TTTGGGCCGCCTCCCCGCGTCGACTTTAAGACCAATGACTTACAAGGCAGCTGTAGATCTTAGCCACTTT
TTAAAAGAAAAGGGGGGACTGGAAGGGCTAATTCACTCCCAACGAAGACAAGATCTGCTTTTTGCTTGTA
CTGGGTCTCTCTGGTTAGACCAGATCTGAGCCTGGGAGCTCTCTGGCTAACTAGGGAACCCACTGCTTAA
GCCTCAATAAAGCTTGCCTTGAGTGCTTCAAGTAGTGTGTGCCCGTCTGTTGTGTGACTCTGGTAACTAG
AGATCCCTCAGACCCTTTTAGTCAGTGTGGAAAATCTCTAGCAGTACGTATAGTAGTTCATGTCATCTTA
TTATTCAGTATTTATAACTTGCAAAGAAATGAATATCAGAGAGTGAGAGGAACTTGTTTATTGCAGCTTA
TAATGGTTACAAATAAAGCAATAGCATCACAAATTTCACAAATAAAGCATTTTTTTCACTGCATTCTAGT
TGTGGTTTGTCCAAACTCATCAATGTATCTTATCATGTCTGGCTCTAGCTATCCCGCCCCTAACTCCGCC
CATCCCGCCCCTAACTCCGCCCAGTTCCGCCCATTCTCCGCCCCATGGCTGACTAATTTTTTTTATTTAT
GCAGAGGCCGAGGCCGCCTCGGCCTCTGAGCTATTCCAGAAGTAGTGAGGAGGCTTTTTTGGAGGCCTAG
GGACGTACCCAATTCGCCCTATAGTGAGTCGTATTACGCGCGCTCACTGGCCGTCGTTTTACAACGTCGT
GACTGGGAAAACCCTGGCGTTACCCAACTTAATCGCCTTGCAGCACATCCCCCTTTCGCCAGCTGGCGTA
ATAGCGAAGAGGCCCGCACCGATCGCCCTTCCCAACAGTTGCGCAGCCTGAATGGCGAATGGG
[124 nt withheld, positions 6014-6137]
C
[91 nt withheld, positions 6139-6229]
A
[49 nt withheld, positions 6231-6279]
CCTTTGACGTTGGAGTCCACGTTCTTT
[37 nt withheld, positions 6307-6343]
ACCCTATCTCGGTCTATTCTTTTGATTTATAAGGGATTTTGCCGATTTCGGCCTATTGGTTAAAAAATGA
GCTGATTTAACAAAAATTTAACGCGAATTTTAACAAAATATTAACGCTTACAATTTAGGTGGCACTTTTC
GGGGAAATGTGCGCGGAACCCCTATTTGTTTATTTTTCTAAATACATTCAAATATGTATCCGCTCATGAG
ACAATAACCCTGATAAATGCTTCAATAATATTGAAAAAGGAAGAGTATGAGTATTCAACATTTCCGTGTC
GCCCTTATTCCCTTTTTTGCGGCATTTTGCCTTCCTGTTTTTGCTCACCCAGAAACGCTGGTGAAAGTAA
AAGATGCTGAAGATCAGTTGGGTGCACGAGTGGGTTACATCGAACTGGATCTCAACAGCGGTAAGATCCT
TGAGAGTTTTCGCCCCGAAGAACGTTTTCCAATGATGAGCACTTTTAAAGTTCTGCTATGTGGCGCGGTA
TTATCCCGTATTGACGCCGGGCAAGAGCAACTCGGTCGCCGCATACACTATTCTCAGAATGACTTGGTTG
AGTACTCACCAGTCACAGAAAAGCATCTTACGGATGGCATGACAGTAAGAGAATTATGCAGTGCTGCCAT
AACCATGAGTGATAACACTGCGGCCAACTTACTTCTGACAACGATCGGAGGACCGAAGGAGCTAACCGCT
TTTTTGCACAACATGGGGGATCATGTAACTCGCCTTGATCGTTGGGAACCGGAGCTGAATGAAGCCATAC
CAAACGACGAGCGTGACACCACGATGCCTGTAGCAATGGCAACAACGTTGCGCAAACTATTAACTGGCGA
ACTACTTACTCTAGCTTCCCGGCAACAATTAATAGACTGGATGGAGGCGGATAAAGTTGCAGGACCACTT
CTGCGCTCGGCCCTTCCGGCTGGCTGGTTTATTGCTGATAAATCTGGAGCCGGTGAGCGTGGGTCTCGCG
GTATCATTGCAGCACTGGGGCCAGATGGTAAGCCCTCCCGTATCGTAGTTATCTACACGACGGGGAGTCA
GGCAACTATGGATGAACGAAATAGACAGATCGCTGAGATAGGTGCCTCACTGATTAAGCATTGGTAACTG
TCAGACCAAGTTTACTCATATATACTTTAGATTGATTTAAAACTTCATTTTTAATTTAAAAGGATCTAGG
TGAAGATCCTTTTTGATAATCTCATGACCAAAATCCCTTAACGTGAGTTTTCGTTCCACTGAGCGTCAGA
CCCCGTAGAAAAGATCAAAGGATCTTCTTGAGATCCTTTTTTTCTGCGCGTAATCTGCTGCTTGCAAACA
AAAAAACCACCGCTACCAGCGGTGGTTTGTTTGCCGGATCAAGAGCTACCAACTCTTTTTCCGAAGGTAA
CTGGCTTCAGCAGAGCGCAGATACCAAATACTGTTCTTCTAGTGTAGCCGTAGTTAGGCCACCACTTCAA
GAACTCTGTAGCACCGCCTACATACCTCGCTCTGCTAATCCTGTTACCAGTGGCTGCTGCCAGTGGCGAT
AAGTCGTGTCTTACCGGGTTGGACTCAAGACGATAGTTACCGGATAAGGCGCAGCGGTCGGGCTGAACGG
GGGGTTCGTGCACACAGCCCAGCTTGGAGCGAACGACCTACACCGAACTGAGATACCTACAGCGTGAGCT
ATGAGAAAGCGCCACGCTTCCCGAAGGGAGAAAGGCGGACAGGTATCCGGTAAGCGGCAGGGTCGGAACA
GGAGAGCGCACGAGGGAGCTTCCAGGGGGAAACGCCTGGTATCTTTATAGTCCTGTCGGGTTTCGCCACC
TCTGACTTGAGCGTCGATTTTTGTGATGCTCGTCAGGGGGGCGGAGCCTATGGAAAAACGCCAGCAACGC
GGCCTTTTTACGGTTCCTGGCCTTTTGCTGGCCTTTTGCTCACATGTTCTTTCCTGCGTTATCCCCTGAT
TCTGTGGATAACCGTATTACCGCCTTTGAGTGAGCTGATACCGCTCGCCGCAGCCGAACGACCGAGCGCA
GCGAGTCAGTGAGCGAGGAAGCGGAAGAGCGCCCAATACGCAAACCGCCTCTCCCCGCGCGTTGGCCGAT
TCATTAATGCAGCTGGCACGACAGGTTTCCCGACTGGAAAGCGGGCAGTGAGCGCAACGCAATTAATGTG
AGTTAGCTCACTCATTAGGCACCCCAGGCTTTACACTTTATGCTTCCGGCTCGTATGTTGTGTGGAATTG
TGAGCGGATAACAATTTCACACAGGAAACAGCTATGACCATGATTACGCCAAGCGCGCAATTAACCCTCA
CTAAAGGGAACAAAAGCTGGAGCTGCAAGC
Features (pLannotate 1.2.2; 32 found; start..end, strand, type, name):
      5..231     +  promoter       RSV promoter: Rous sarcoma virus enhancer/promoter
    232..412     +  LTR            5' LTR (truncated): truncated 5' long terminal repeat (LTR) from HIV-1
    459..584     +  misc_feature   HIV-1 Ψ: packaging signal of human immunodeficiency virus type 1
    568..931     +  CDS            HIV-1 gag (fragment): gag protein from human immunodeficiency virus 1; gag
   1077..1310    +  misc_feature   RRE: The Rev response element (RRE) of HIV-1 allows for Rev-dependent mRNA export from the nucleus to the cytoplasm.
   1687..1713    +  CDS            Rev (fragment): human immunodeficiency virus 1 (HIV-1) Rev protein; rev; enhances nuclear export of unspliced and incompletely spliced viral mRNAs
   1720..1743    +  promoter       SV40 promoter (fragment): SV40 early promoter
   1744..1815    +  promoter       SV40 promoter (fragment): SV40 enhancer and early promoter
   1839..1974    +  rep_origin     SV40 ori: SV40 origin of replication
   2020..2616    +  CDS            PuroR (fragment): puromycin N-acetyltransferase; pac from Streptomyces; confers resistance to puromycin
   2665..2782    +  misc_feature   cPPT/CTS: central polypurine tract and central termination sequence of HIV-1
   2847..2913    +  CDS            small t antigen (fragment): SV40 (simian virus 40) small t antigen
   2920..4098    +  promoter       EF-1α promoter: strong constitutive promoter for human elongation factor EF-1α
   4115..4369    +  CDS            CHURC1 (fragment): CHUR_HUMAN - Also known as C14orf52, CHCH. Experimental evidence at protein level: Swiss-Prot protein existence level 1. Transcriptional activator that mediates FGF signaling during neural development. Plays a role in the regulation of cell movement (By similarity). Does not bind DNA by itself. From Homo sapiens (Human).
   4371..4430    +  CDS            CHURC1 (fragment): CHUR_HUMAN - Also known as C14orf52, CHCH. Experimental evidence at protein level: Swiss-Prot protein existence level 1. Transcriptional activator that mediates FGF signaling during neural development. Plays a role in the regulation of cell movement (By similarity). Does not bind DNA by itself. From Homo sapiens (Human).
   4445..4498    +  promoter       U6 promoter (fragment): RNA polymerase III promoter for human U6 snRNA
   4540..5128    +  misc_feature   WPRE: woodchuck hepatitis virus posttranscriptional regulatory element
   5179..5198    +  misc_feature   cPPT/CTS (fragment): central polypurine tract and central termination sequence of HIV-1
   5200..5433    +  LTR            3' LTR (ΔU3): self-inactivating 3' long terminal repeat (LTR) from HIV-1
   5511..5632    +  polyA_signal   SV40 poly(A) signal: SV40 polyadenylation signal
   5672..5807    +  rep_origin     SV40 ori: SV40 origin of replication
   5828..5846    -  promoter       T7 promoter: promoter for bacteriophage T7 RNA polymerase
   5854..6009    +  CDS            lacZα (fragment): LacZα fragment of β-galactosidase; lacZ fragment
   6014..6442    +  rep_origin     f1 ori (sequence partly withheld): f1 bacteriophage origin of replication; arrow indicates direction of (+) strand synthesis
   6495..6599    +  promoter       AmpR promoter: bla
   6600..7460    +  CDS            AmpR: β-lactamase; bla; confers resistance to ampicillin, carbenicillin, and related antibiotics
   7631..8219    +  rep_origin     ori: high-copy-number ColE1/pMB1/pBR322/pUC origin of replication
   8402..8494    +  CDS            lacI (fragment): lac repressor; lacI; The lac repressor binds to the lac operator to inhibit transcription in E. coli. This inhibition can be relieved by adding lactose or isopropyl-β-D-thiogalactopyranoside (IPTG).
   8507..8528    +  protein_bind   CAP binding site: CAP binding activates transcription in the presence of cAMP. E. coli catabolite activator protein
   8543..8573    +  promoter       lac promoter: promoter for the E. coli lac operon
   8581..8597    +  protein_bind   lac operator: The lac repressor binds to the lac operator to inhibit transcription in E. coli. This inhibition can be relieved by adding lactose or isopropyl-β-D-thiogalactopyranoside (IPTG). lac repressor encoded by lacI
   8642..8660    +  promoter       T3 promoter: promoter for bacteriophage T3 RNA polymerase
