[The description below was written by a language model from this plasmid's Addgene catalogue record and pLannotate feature annotations shown in this document.]
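Description:
TFORF2674 is a lentiviral mammalian expression plasmid built on the pLX_TRC317 backbone, one member of a barcoded collection of human transcription factor open reading frames. It carries the human CHURC1 ORF (about 419 bp, synthesized commercially and corresponding to a specific annotated transcript isoform) under the strong constitutive EF-1α promoter. Swiss-Prot describes CHURC1 as a transcriptional activator that mediates FGF signaling in neural development but does not bind DNA itself. The annotation matches the ORF as two adjacent CHURC1 fragments, which may reflect isoform differences from the reference protein. The catalogue states that each construct in the collection carries a unique 24-bp barcode so that the transcription factor can be identified in pooled screens. The barcode is not annotated as a separate feature in the table. A WPRE downstream of the ORF enhances transcript stability and expression.

The transfer cassette has a third-generation, self-inactivating layout. An RSV promoter drives a truncated HIV-1 5' LTR, followed by the Ψ packaging signal with a partial gag sequence, the RRE for Rev-dependent export of the genomic RNA, a cPPT/CTS, and a ΔU3 3' LTR with an SV40 polyadenylation signal beyond it. Upstream of the EF-1α cassette, an SV40 early promoter and origin region drives puromycin N-acetyltransferase for selection of transduced cells. In bacteria the plasmid is maintained through a high-copy ColE1/pUC origin and ampicillin resistance. An f1 origin and remnants of lac, T7 and T3 elements also remain in the backbone. The depositor notes a risk of recombination during propagation. The construct is intended for transcription factor overexpression, individually or in pooled screens such as directed differentiation studies.
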