Addgene plasmid #142354: TFORF2674
Purpose: Lentiviral vector for overexpressing transcription factor ORFs with unique 24-bp barcodes. Barcodes facilitate identification of transcription factors in pooled screens.
Depositing lab: Feng Zhang. Depositing organization: Broad Institute. Publication: A transcription factor atlas of directed differentiation. Joung J, Ma S, Tay T, Geiger-Schuller KR, Kirchgatterer PC, Verdine VK, Guo B, Arias-Garcia MA, Allen WE, Singh A, Kuksenko O, Abudayyeh OO, Gootenberg JS, Fu Z, Macrae RK, Buenrostro JD, Regev A, Zhang F. Cell. 2023 Jan 5;186(1):209-229.e26. doi: 10.1016/j.cell.2022.11.026. PubMed 36608654.
Backbone
  Vector backbone: pLX_TRC317
  Backbone manufacturer: Broad Institute Genetic Perturbation Platform
  Backbone size w/o insert (bp): 8264
  Vector type: Mammalian Expression, Lentiviral
  Selectable markers: Puromycin
Growth in bacteria
  Bacterial resistance: Ampicillin, 100 μg/mL
  Growth temperature: 37°C
  Growth strain: NEB Stable
  Copy number: High Copy
Gene/Insert
  Gene/Insert name: CHURC1
  Species: H. sapiens (human)
  Insert size (bp): 419
  Entrez Gene: CHURC1 (a.k.a. chch, My015, C14orf52, FLJ33064, FLJ51978, FLJ78804)
  Promoter: EF1a
  Cloning method: Unknown
  Sequencing primers: 5′ GGGTGGAGACTGAAGTTAGGCCAG; 3′ CACATAGCGTAAAAGGAGCAACATAG
Terms and licenses: Academic/Nonprofit Terms; Industry Terms: Not Available to Industry
Depositor comments: NM_001204064,ENST00000548752 . The transcription factor ORF portion of this plasmid was synthesized by Genewiz. Please test multiple small colonies in case of plasmid recombination. To make this collection available in a timely manner, a portion of this collection was not fully sequenced by Addgene. If an Addgene verified full plasmid sequence is not available, please contact us prior to placing an order to request the full sequence.
How to cite: TFORF2674 was a gift from Feng Zhang (Addgene plasmid # 142354 ; http://n2t.net/addgene:142354 ; RRID:Addgene_142354)
