>Addgene plasmid #142354 | TFORF2674 | depositor partial sequence | sequence record 279200 | Insert
ACCGCCACCATGCGGCAACCGTATCTCAGTTCTCGCGAGGTTTCGTCTTCCCGGAAGCGTTGGAGGACAT
TCCCTGTTGACTGCGTCGCGATGTGTGGCGACTGTGTGGAGAAGGAATATCCCAACCGGGGTAATACCTG
CCTGGAGAATGGATCTTTCTTACTGAACTTTACAGGCTGTGCAGTGTGCAGTAAGCGGGATTTTATGCTG
ATCACAAACAAATCCTTGAAAGAAGAAGATGGAGAAGAAATAGTTACCTATGATCGAGTATACCATGCTG
TGTCTGTTATGCGGCAAAGCCGAAGATACTATCAGTATTCTCCCTAGTAATGAACTAGTCCGTAACTTGA
AAGTATTTCGATTTCTTGGCTTTATATATCTTGTGGAAAGGACGACCCTCGGTACGCAACGTATTCCCG
