>Addgene plasmid #142354 | TFORF2674 | depositor partial sequence | sequence record 279201 | Barcode
CCCTCGGTACGCAACGTATTCCCG
